>Addgene plasmid #112221 | pcDNA-3xflagGREB1a | depositor full sequence | sequence record 211359 | pcDNA-3xflagGREB1a sequence 11454 bps
GACGGATCGGGAGATCTCCCGATCCCCTATGGTGCACTCTCAGTACAATCTGCTCTGATGCCGCATAGTT
AAGCCAGTATCTGCTCCCTGCTTGTGTGTTGGAGGTCGCTGAGTAGTGCGCGAGCAAAATTTAAGCTACA
ACAAGGCAAGGCTTGACCGACAATTGCATGAAGAATCTGCTTAGGGTTAGGCGTTTTGCGCTGCTTCGCG
ATGTACGGGCCAGATATACGCGTTGACATTGATTATTGACTAGTTATTAATAGTAATCAATTACGGGGTC
ATTAGTTCATAGCCCATATATGGAGTTCCGCGTTACATAACTTACGGTAAATGGCCCGCCTGGCTGACCG
CCCAACGACCCCCGCCCATTGACGTCAATAATGACGTATGTTCCCATAGTAACGCCAATAGGGACTTTCC
ATTGACGTCAATGGGTGGAGTATTTACGGTAAACTGCCCACTTGGCAGTACATCAAGTGTATCATATGCC
AAGTACGCCCCCTATTGACGTCAATGACGGTAAATGGCCCGCCTGGCATTATGCCCAGTACATGACCTTA
TGGGACTTTCCTACTTGGCAGTACATCTACGTATTAGTCATCGCTATTACCATGGTGATGCGGTTTTGGC
AGTACATCAATGGGCGTGGATAGCGGTTTGACTCACGGGGATTTCCAAGTCTCCACCCCATTGACGTCAA
TGGGAGTTTGTTTTGGCACCAAAATCAACGGGACTTTCCAAAATGTCGTAACAACTCCGCCCCATTGACG
CAAATGGGCGGTAGGCGTGTACGGTGGGAGGTCTATATAAGCAGAGCTCTCTGGCTAACTAGAGAACCCA
CTGCTTACTGGCTTATCGAAATTAATACGACTCACTATAGGGAGACCCAAGCTGGGCCACCATGGACTAC
AAAGACCATGACGGTGATTATAAAGATCATGATATCGATTACAAGGATGACGATGACAAGCTAGCGTTTA
AACTTAAGCTTGGTACCATGGGAAATTCTTACGCTGGACAGCTGAAGACGACACGCTTTGAAGAGGTCTT
GCACAATTCCATCGAGGCATCCCTGCGGTCCAACAACCTGGTGCCCAGGCCCATCTTTTCCCAGCTGTAC
CTGGAAGCTGAGCAGCAGCTTGCCGCTCTAGAAGGTGGTAGCCGAGTGGACAATGAGGAAGAGGAAGAAG
AGGGAGAAGGAGGGCTGGAAACAAATGGCCCCCCAAACCCTTTCCAGCTGCACCCTCTGCCTGAAGGATG
CTGTACCACAGACGGGTTTTGCCAGGCCGGGAAGGACCTGCGCCTTGTCTCCATTTCCAACGAGCCCATG
GATGTCCCTGCGGGCTTTCTCCTCGTGGGGGTCAAGTCCCCCAGCCTGCCGGACCATCTCCTGGTGTGCG
CCGTTGACAAGAGGTTCTTGCCAGATGACAATGGCCACAATGCTCTTCTTGGTTTCTCTGGGAATTGTGT
TGGCTGTGGAAAGAAAGGCTTCTGTTACTTCACGGAATTCTCCAATCATATAAATCTGAAACTGACCACT
CAACCCAAGAAGCAGAAACACTTGAAGTATTACCTGGTCCGTAATGCACAAGGGACTCTAACCAAAGGAC
CTTTAATCTGTTGGAAAGGCTCAGAGTTTAGAAGCCGGCAGATCCCCGCCAGTACTTGTTCCAGTTCCCT
CTTCCCAGCCCTGGAGAGCACGGCTGCCTTCCCCAGCGAGCCCGTTCCTGGGACGAACCCCAGCATCCTG
ATGGGAGCTCAGCAGGCAGGACCAGCTTCTGATCACCCCTCACTAAACGCAGCAATGGGTCCGGCTGTTT
TCAACGGCAAAGATTCCCCGAAGTGCCAACAACTGGCAAAGAATAACCTGTTGGCCCTGCCGCGACCATC
GGCTTTAGGTATCTTGTCAAACTCCGGGCCCCCCAAAAAACGCCACAAAGGGTGGTCTCCAGAATCTCCA
TCAGCTCCAGATGGTGGCTGCCCCCAAGGTGGTGGGAACAGAGCTAAGTATGAGAGCGCAGGCATGTCCT
GCGTGCCGCAGGTTGGCTTGGTGGGACCAGCTTCAGTCACCTTTCCAGTGGTGGCCTCTGGAGAACCAGT
GTCTGTTCCTGACAACTTGCTGAAAATATGCAAGGCCAAGCCAGTGATATTTAAAGGCCATGGGAACTTC
CCTTACCTCTGTGGGAACCTGAATGACGTCGTGGTCAGCCCCCTCTTGTACACGTGCTACCAGAATTCCC
AGTCTGTCTCACGGGCATACGAGCAGTACGGCGCCTCTGCCATCCAGCCCATCTCCGAGGAGATGCAGCT
CCTGCTTACCGTCTACTACCTGGTCCAGCTGGCCGCGGACCAGGTGCCCTTGATGGAGGACCTGGAGCAG
ATCTTCCTGCGCTCTTGGCGCGAGTCGCACCTGACCGAGATCCGGCAGTACCAGCAGGCGCCGCCGCAGC
CCTTCCCGCCCGCGCCCAGCGCCGCGGCACCCGTGACCTCCGCGCAGCTGCCCTGGCTGGCCAGCCTGGC
CGCCAGCTCCTGCAACGACAGCGTGCACGTCATCGAGTGTGCTTACTCCCTGGCCGAGGGCCTCTCCGAG
ATGTTCCGGCTGTTGGTCGAGGGCAAGCTTGCCAAGACCAACTACGTGGTCATCATCTGCGCCTGCCGCA
GCGCGGCCATCGACTCCTGCATCGCCGTCACCGGAAAATACCAAGCCCGGATTCTTTCCGAGAGCCTTCT
CACTCCTGCGGAGTACCAGAAGGAAGTCAATTACGAGCTGGTTACGGGGAAGGTAGACTCGCTGGGGGCC
TTCTTTAGCACCCTCTGTCCAGAGGGTGACATTGACATTTTGCTGGACAAATTTCACCAGGAAAATCAAG
GCCATATTTCTTCCTCACTCGCTGCCTCTTCTGTCACTAAAGCAGCATCCCTGGATGTCAGTGGGACACC
GGTGTGCACAAGTTACAATCTGGAGCCACACAGCATCCGGCCCTTCCAGCTGGCAGTAGCGCAGAAGCTC
CTCTCCCATGTGTGTTCCATTGCGGATTCCAGCACCCAAAATCTGGACCTGGGATCCTTTGAGAAGGTGG
ACTTTCTCATTTGCATTCCCCCCTCAGAAGTGACCTACCAGCAGACTCTGCTCCACGTGTGGCATTCAGG
GGTTTTGCTGGAGCTTGGTCTGAAGAAAGAGCACATGACGAAGCAGAGGGTGGAACAGTATGTTCTGAAG
CTAGACACGGAGGCACAGACAAAATTTAAGGCTTTTCTGCAAAACTCCTTCCAGAACCCGCATACACTTT
TTGTCCTAATCCATGACCATGCGCACTGGGATCTTGTGAGTAGCACTGTTCATAACCTCTATTCTCAAAG
TGACCCGTCGGTGGGATTGGTGGACCGATTGCTCAACTGCAGGGAGGTGAAGGAGGCCCCCAACATTGTG
ACACTTCACGTGACCTCCTTCCCGTATGCACTGCAGACACAGCACACCCTCATCAGCCCCTACAACGAGA
TCCACTGGCCTGCCTCCTGCAGTAATGGAGTGGACTTATATCATGAAAATAAGAAGTACTTCGGGCTGTC
GGAGTTTATTGAATCCACCCTTTCAGGACACAGCCTCCCCTTGCTCAGATACGATAGCTCCTTTGAGGCC
ATGGTCACTGCATTAGGAAAAAGGTTCCCCCGCCTGCACAGCGCGGTGATCAGGACCTTTGTTCTCGTGC
AGCACTACGCGGCCGCCCTGATGGCCGTAAGCGGCCTCCCGCAGATGAAGAACTACACGTCGGTGGAGAC
GCTGGAGATCACGCAGAACCTCCTCAACTCCCCGAAGCAGTGCCCCTGCGGCCACGGGCTCATGGTCCTG
CTGCGGGTGCCCTGTTCGCCCCTGGCGGTGGTGGCCTATGAGCGGCTGGCCCACGTGCGGGCCCGGCTGG
CGCTGGAGGAGCACTTTGAGATCATCCTGGGCAGTCCCAGCTCAGGCGTCACCGTGGGGAAGCACTTCGT
AAAGCAGCTCAGGATGTGGCAGAAAATCGAGGATGTGGAGTGGAGACCCCAGACTTACTTGGAGCTGGAG
GGTCTGCCTTGCATCCTGATCTTCAGTGGGATGGACCCGCATGGGGAGTCCTTGCCGAGGTCTTTGAGGT
ACTGTGACCTGCGATTGATAAACTCCTCCTGCTTGGTGAGAACAGCCTTGGAGCAGGAGCTGGGCCTGGC
TGCCTACTTTGTGAGCAACGAGGTTCCCTTGGAGAAGGGGGCTAGGAACGAGGCCTTGGAGAGTGATGCT
GAGAAGCTGAGCAGCACAGACAACGAGGATGAGGAGCTGGGGACAGAAGGCTCTACCTCGGAGAAGAGAA
GCCCCATGAAAAGGGAGAGGTCCCGCTCCCACGACTCAGCATCCTCATCCCTCTCCTCCAAGGCTTCCGG
TTCAGCGCTCGGTGGCGAGTCCTCGGCTCAGCCCACAGCACTCCCCCAGGGAGAGCATGCCAGGTCGCCC
CAGCCCCGTGGCCCCGCAGAGGAGGGCAGAGCCCCTGGTGAGAAACAGAGGCCCCGGGCAAGTCAGGGGC
CACCCTCGGCCATCAGCAGGCACAGTCCCGGGCCGACGCCCCAGCCCGACTGTAGCCTCAGGACCGGCCA
GAGGAGCGTCCAGGTGTCGGTCACCTCGTCGTGCTCCCAGCTGTCCTCCTCCTCGGGCTCATCCTCCTCA
TCCGTGGCGCCCGCTGCCGGCACGTGGGTCCTGCAGGCCTCCCAGTGCTCCTTGACCAAGGCCTGCCGCC
AGCCACCCATTGTCTTCTTGCCCAAGCTCGTGTACGACATGGTTGTGTCCACTGACAGCAGTGGCCTGCC
CAAGGCCGCCTCCCTCCTGCCCTCCCCCTCGGTCATGTGGGCCAGCTCTTTCCGCCCCCTGCTCAGCAAG
ACCATGACATCCACCGAGCAGTCCCTCTACTACCGGCAGTGGACGGTGCCCCGGCCCAGCCACATGGACT
ACGGCAACCGGGCCGAGGGCCGCGTGGACGGCTTCCACCCCCGCAGGCTGCTGCTCAGCGGCCCCCCTCA
GATCGGGAAGACAGGTGCCTACCTGCAGTTCCTCAGTGTCCTGTCCAGGATGCTTGTTCGGCTCACAGAA
GTGGATGTCTATGACGAGGAGGAGATCAATATCAACCTCAGAGAAGAATCTGACTGGCATTATCTCCAGC
TTAGCGACCCCTGGCCAGACCTGGAGCTGTTCAAGAAGTTGCCCTTTGACTACATCATTCACGACCCGAA
GTATGAAGATGCCAGCCTGATTTGTTCGCACTATCAGGGTATAAAGAGTGAAGACAGAGGGATGTCCCGG
AAGCCGGAGGACCTTTATGTGCGGCGTCAGACGGCACGGATGAGACTGTCCAAGTACGCAGCGTACAACA
CTTACCACCACTGTGAGCAGTGCCACCAGTACATGGGCTTCCACCCCCGCTACCAGCTGTATGAGTCCAC
CCTGCACGCCTTTGCCTTCTCTTACTCCATGCTAGGAGAGGAGATCCAGCTGCACTTCATCATCCCCAAG
TCCAAGGAGCACCACTTTGTCTTCAGCCAACCTGGAGGCCAGCTGGAGAGCATGCGACTACCCCTCGTGA
CAGACAAGAGCCATGAATATATAAAAAGTCCGACATTCACTCCAACCACCGGCCGTCACGAACATGGGCT
CTTTAATCTGTACCACGCAATGGACGGTGCCAGCCATTTGCACGTGCTGGTTGTCAAGGAATACGAGATG
GCAATTTATAAGAAATATTGGCCCAACCACATCATGCTGGTGCTCCCCAGTATCTTCAACAGTGCTGGAG
TTGGTGCTGCTCATTTCCTCATCAAGGAGCTGTCCTACCATAACCTGGAGCTCGAGCGGAACCGGCAGGA
GGAGCTGGGAATCAAGCCGCAGGACATCTGGCCTTTCATTGTGATCTCTGATGACTCCTGCGTGATGTGG
AACGTGGTGGATGTCAACTCTGCTGGGGAGAGAAGCAGGGAGTTCTCCTGGTCGGAAAGGAACGTGTCTT
TGAAGCACATCATGCAGCACATCGAGGCGGCCCCCGACATCATGCACTACGCCCTGCTGGGCCTGCGGAA
GTGGTCCAGCAAGACCCGGGCCAGCGAGGTGCAAGAGCCCTTCTCCCGCTGCCACGTGCACAACTTCATC
ATCCTGAACGTGGACCTGACCCAGAACGTGCAGTACAACCAGAACCGGTTCCTGTGTGACGATGTAGACT
TCAACCTGCGGGTGCACAGCGCCGGCCTCCTGCTCTGCCGGTTCAACCGCTTCAGCGTGATGAAGAAGCA
GATCGTGGTGGGCGGCCACAGGTCCTTCCACATCACATCCAAGGTGTCTGATAACTCTGCCGCGGTCGTG
CCGGCCCAGTACATCTGTGCCCCGGACAGCAAGCACACGTTCCTCGCAGCGCCCGCCCAGCTCCTGCTGG
AGAAGTTCCTGCAGCACCACAGCCACCTCTTCTTCCCGCTGTCCCTGAAGAACCATGACCACCCAGTGCT
GTCTGTCGACTGTTACCTGAACCTGGGATCTCAGATTTCTGTTTGCTATGTGAGCTCCAGGCCCCACTCT
TTAAACATCAGCTGCTCGGACTTGCTGTTCAGTGGGCTGCTGCTGTACCTCTGTGACTCTTTTGTGGGAG
CTAGCTTTTTGAAAAAGTTTCATTTTCTGAAAGGTGCGACGTTGTGTGTCATCTGTCAGGACCGGAGCTC
ACTGCGCCAGACGGTCGTCCGCCTGGAGCTCGAGGACGAGTGGCAGTTCCGGCTGCGCGATGAGTTCCAG
ACCGCCAATGCCAGGGAAGACCGGCCGCTCTTTTTTCTGACGGGACGACACATCTGAACTAGAGGGCCCG
TTTAAACCCGCTGATCAGCCTCGACTGTGCCTTCTAGTTGCCAGCCATCTGTTGTTTGCCCCTCCCCCGT
GCCTTCCTTGACCCTGGAAGGTGCCACTCCCACTGTCCTTTCCTAATAAAATGAGGAAATTGCATCGCAT
TGTCTGAGTAGGTGTCATTCTATTCTGGGGGGTGGGGTGGGGCAGGACAGCAAGGGGGAGGATTGGGAAG
ACAATAGCAGGCATGCTGGGGATGCGGTGGGCTCTATGGCTTCTGAGGCGGAAAGAACCAGCTGGGGCTC
TAGGGGGTATCCCC
[124 nt withheld, positions 7155-7278]
C
[91 nt withheld, positions 7280-7370]
A
[49 nt withheld, positions 7372-7420]
CCTTTGACGTTGGAGTCCACGTTCTTT
[37 nt withheld, positions 7448-7484]
ACCCTATCTCGGTCTATTCTTTTGATTTATAAGGGATTTTGCCGATTTCGGCCTATTGGTTAAAAAATGA
GCTGATTTAACAAAAATTTAACGCGAATTAATTCTGTGGAATGTGTGTCAGTTAGGGTGTGGAAAGTCCC
CAGGCTCCCCAGCAGGCAGAAGTATGCAAAGCATGCATCTCAATTAGTCAGCAACCAGGTGTGGAAAGTC
CCCAGGCTCCCCAGCAGGCAGAAGTATGCAAAGCATGCATCTCAATTAGTCAGCAACCATAGTCCCGCCC
CTAACTCCGCCCATCCCGCCCCTAACTCCGCCCAGTTCCGCCCATTCTCCGCCCCATGGCTGACTAATTT
TTTTTATTTATGCAGAGGCCGAGGCCGCCTCTGCCTCTGAGCTATTCCAGAAGTAGTGAGGAGGCTTTTT
TGGAGGCCTAGGCTTTTGCAAAAAGCTCCCGGGAGCTTGTATATCCATTTTCGGATCTGATCAGCACGTG
ATGAAAAAGCCTGAACTCACCGCGACGTCTGTCGAGAAGTTTCTGATCGAAAAGTTCGACAGCGTCTCCG
ACCTGATGCAGCTCTCGGAGGGCGAAGAATCTCGTGCTTTCAGCTTCGATGTAGGAGGGCGTGGATATGT
CCTGCGGGTAAATAGCTGCGCCGATGGTTTCTACAAAGATCGTTATGTTTATCGGCACTTTGCATCGGCC
GCGCTCCCGATTCCGGAAGTGCTTGACATTGGGGAATTCAGCGAGAGCCTGACCTATTGCATCTCCCGCC
GTGCACAGGGTGTCACGTTGCAAGACCTGCCTGAAACCGAACTGCCCGCTGTTCTGCAGCCGGTCGCGGA
GGCCATGGATGCGATCGCTGCGGCCGATCTTAGCCAGACGAGCGGGTTCGGCCCATTCGGACCGCAAGGA
ATCGGTCAATACACTACATGGCGTGATTTCATATGCGCGATTGCTGATCCCCATGTGTATCACTGGCAAA
CTGTGATGGACGACACCGTCAGTGCGTCCGTCGCGCAGGCTCTCGATGAGCTGATGCTTTGGGCCGAGGA
CTGCCCCGAAGTCCGGCACCTCGTGCACGCGGATTTCGGCTCCAACAATGTCCTGACGGACAATGGCCGC
ATAACAGCGGTCATTGACTGGAGCGAGGCGATGTTCGGGGATTCCCAATACGAGGTCGCCAACATCTTCT
TCTGGAGGCCGTGGTTGGCTTGTATGGAGCAGCAGACGCGCTACTTCGAGCGGAGGCATCCGGAGCTTGC
AGGATCGCCGCGGCTCCGGGCGTATATGCTCCGCATTGGTCTTGACCAACTCTATCAGAGCTTGGTTGAC
GGCAATTTCGATGATGCAGCTTGGGCGCAGGGTCGATGCGACGCAATCGTCCGATCCGGAGCCGGGACTG
TCGGGCGTACACAAATCGCCCGCAGAAGCGCGGCCGTCTGGACCGATGGCTGTGTAGAAGTACTCGCCGA
TAGTGGAAACCGACGCCCCAGCACTCGTCCGAGGGCAAAGGAATAGCACGTGCTACGAGATTTCGATTCC
ACCGCCGCCTTCTATGAAAGGTTGGGCTTCGGAATCGTTTTCCGGGACGCCGGCTGGATGATCCTCCAGC
GCGGGGATCTCATGCTGGAGTTCTTCGCCCACCCCAACTTGTTTATTGCAGCTTATAATGGTTACAAATA
AAGCAATAGCATCACAAATTTCACAAATAAAGCATTTTTTTCACTGCATTCTAGTTGTGGTTTGTCCAAA
CTCATCAATGTATCTTATCATGTCTGTATACCGTCGACCTCTAGCTAGAGCTTGGCGTAATCATGGTCAT
AGCTGTTTCCTGTGTGAAATTGTTATCCGCTCACAATTCCACACAACATACGAGCCGGAAGCATAAAGTG
TAAAGCCTGGGGTGCCTAATGAGTGAGCTAACTCACATTAATTGCGTTGCGCTCACTGCCCGCTTTCCAG
TCGGGAAACCTGTCGTGCCAGCTGCATTAATGAATCGGCCAACGCGCGGGGAGAGGCGGTTTGCGTATTG
GGCGCTCTTCCGCTTCCTCGCTCACTGACTCGCTGCGCTCGGTCGTTCGGCTGCGGCGAGCGGTATCAGC
TCACTCAAAGGCGGTAATACGGTTATCCACAGAATCAGGGGATAACGCAGGAAAGAACATGTGAGCAAAA
GGCCAGCAAAAGGCCAGGAACCGTAAAAAGGCCGCGTTGCTGGCGTTTTTCCATAGGCTCCGCCCCCCTG
ACGAGCATCACAAAAATCGACGCTCAAGTCAGAGGTGGCGAAACCCGACAGGACTATAAAGATACCAGGC
GTTTCCCCCTGGAAGCTCCCTCGTGCGCTCTCCTGTTCCGACCCTGCCGCTTACCGGATACCTGTCCGCC
TTTCTCCCTTCGGGAAGCGTGGCGCTTTCTCATAGCTCACGCTGTAGGTATCTCAGTTCGGTGTAGGTCG
TTCGCTCCAAGCTGGGCTGTGTGCACGAACCCCCCGTTCAGCCCGACCGCTGCGCCTTATCCGGTAACTA
TCGTCTTGAGTCCAACCCGGTAAGACACGACTTATCGCCACTGGCAGCAGCCACTGGTAACAGGATTAGC
AGAGCGAGGTATGTAGGCGGTGCTACAGAGTTCTTGAAGTGGTGGCCTAACTACGGCTACACTAGAAGAA
CAGTATTTGGTATCTGCGCTCTGCTGAAGCCAGTTACCTTCGGAAAAAGAGTTGGTAGCTCTTGATCCGG
CAAACAAACCACCGCTGGTAGCGGTTTTTTTGTTTGCAAGCAGCAGATTACGCGCAGAAAAAAAGGATCT
CAAGAAGATCCTTTGATCTTTTCTACGGGGTCTGACGCTCAGTGGAACGAAAACTCACGTTAAGGGATTT
TGGTCATGAGATTATCAAAAAGGATCTTCACCTAGATCCTTTTAAATTAAAAATGAAGTTTTAAATCAAT
CTAAAGTATATATGAGTAAACTTGGTCTGACAGTTACCAATGCTTAATCAGTGAGGCACCTATCTCAGCG
ATCTGTCTATTTCGTTCATCCATAGTTGCCTGACTCCCCGTCGTGTAGATAACTACGATACGGGAGGGCT
TACCATCTGGCCCCAGTGCTGCAATGATACCGCGAGACCCACGCTCACCGGCTCCAGATTTATCAGCAAT
AAACCAGCCAGCCGGAAGGGCCGAGCGCAGAAGTGGTCCTGCAACTTTATCCGCCTCCATCCAGTCTATT
AATTGTTGCCGGGAAGCTAGAGTAAGTAGTTCGCCAGTTAATAGTTTGCGCAACGTTGTTGCCATTGCTA
CAGGCATCGTGGTGTCACGCTCGTCGTTTGGTATGGCTTCATTCAGCTCCGGTTCCCAACGATCAAGGCG
AGTTACATGATCCCCCATGTTGTGCAAAAAAGCGGTTAGCTCCTTCGGTCCTCCGATCGTTGTCAGAAGT
AAGTTGGCCGCAGTGTTATCACTCATGGTTATGGCAGCACTGCATAATTCTCTTACTGTCATGCCATCCG
TAAGATGCTTTTCTGTGACTGGTGAGTACTCAACCAAGTCATTCTGAGAATAGTGTATGCGGCGACCGAG
TTGCTCTTGCCCGGCGTCAATACGGGATAATACCGCGCCACATAGCAGAACTTTAAAAGTGCTCATCATT
GGAAAACGTTCTTCGGGGCGAAAACTCTCAAGGATCTTACCGCTGTTGAGATCCAGTTCGATGTAACCCA
CTCGTGCACCCAACTGATCTTCAGCATCTTTTACTTTCACCAGCGTTTCTGGGTGAGCAAAAACAGGAAG
GCAAAATGCCGCAAAAAAGGGAATAAGGGCGACACGGAAATGTTGAATACTCATACTCTTCCTTTTTCAA
TATTATTGAAGCATTTATCAGGGTTATTGTCTCATGAGCGGATACATATTTGAATGTATTTAGAAAAATA
AACAAATAGGGGTTCCGCGCACATTTCCCCGAAAAGTGCCACCTGACGTC
Features (pLannotate 1.2.2; 21 found; start..end, strand, type, name):
     28..80      -  misc_feature   bom (fragment): basis of mobility region from pBR322
    235..614     +  enhancer       CMV enhancer: human cytomegalovirus immediate early enhancer
    615..818     +  promoter       CMV promoter: human cytomegalovirus (CMV) immediate early promoter
    814..847     +  LTR            5' LTR (truncated) (fragment): truncated 5' long terminal repeat (LTR) from HIV-1
    863..881     +  promoter       T7 promoter: promoter for bacteriophage T7 RNA polymerase
    905..970     +  CDS            3xFLAG: three tandem FLAG® epitope tags, followed by an enterokinase cleavage site
    998..6844    +  CDS            GREB1: GREB1_HUMAN - Also known as KIAA0575. Experimental evidence at transcript level: Swiss-Prot protein existence level 2. May play a role in estrogen-stimulated cell proliferation. Acts as a regulator of hormone-dependent cancer growth in breast and prostate cancers. From Homo sapiens (Human).
   6885..7109    +  polyA_signal   bGH poly(A) signal: bovine growth hormone polyadenylation signal
   7113..7134    +  promoter       SV40 promoter (fragment): SV40 enhancer and early promoter
   7155..7583    +  rep_origin     f1 ori (sequence partly withheld): f1 bacteriophage origin of replication; arrow indicates direction of (+) strand synthesis
   7597..7926    +  promoter       SV40 promoter: SV40 enhancer and early promoter
   7975..9000    +  CDS            HygR: aminoglycoside phosphotransferase from E. coli; aph(4)-Ia; confers resistance to hygromycin
   9010..9135    +  CDS            ble (fragment): BLE_KLEPN - Experimental evidence at protein level: Swiss-Prot protein existence level 1. Binding protein with a strong affinity to the bleomycin family of antibiotics. Binds to CL990; an antimitotic-antibiotic compound. From Klebsiella pneumoniae.
   9130..9251    +  polyA_signal   SV40 poly(A) signal: SV40 polyadenylation signal
   9322..9344    -  protein_bind   lac operator (fragment): The lac repressor binds to the lac operator to inhibit transcription in E. coli. This inhibition can be relieved by adding lactose or isopropyl-β-D-thiogalactopyranoside (IPTG). lac repressor encoded by lacI
   9348..9378    -  promoter       lac promoter: promoter for the E. coli lac operon
   9393..9414    -  protein_bind   CAP binding site: CAP binding activates transcription in the presence of cAMP. E. coli catabolite activator protein
   9427..9519    -  CDS            lacI (fragment): lac repressor; lacI; The lac repressor binds to the lac operator to inhibit transcription in E. coli. This inhibition can be relieved by adding lactose or isopropyl-β-D-thiogalactopyranoside (IPTG).
   9702..10287   -  rep_origin     ori: high-copy-number ColE1/pMB1/pBR322/pUC origin of replication
  10458..11318   -  CDS            AmpR: β-lactamase; bla; confers resistance to ampicillin, carbenicillin, and related antibiotics
  11319..11423   -  promoter       AmpR promoter: bla
