>Addgene plasmid #112221 | pcDNA-3xflagGREB1a | addgene full sequence | sequence record 216264 | Addgene NGS Result
GACATTGATTATTGACTAGTTATTAATAGTAATCAATTACGGGGTCATTAGTTCATAGCCCATATATGGA
GTTCCGCGTTACATAACTTACGGTAAATGGCCCGCCTGGCTGACCGCCCAACGACCCCCGCCCATTGACG
TCAATAATGACGTATGTTCCCATAGTAACGCCAATAGGGACTTTCCATTGACGTCAATGGGTGGAGTATT
TACGGTAAACTGCCCACTTGGCAGTACATCAAGTGTATCATATGCCAAGTACGCCCCCTATTGACGTCAA
TGACGGTAAATGGCCCGCCTGGCATTATGCCCAGTACATGACCTTATGGGACTTTCCTACTTGGCAGTAC
ATCTACGTATTAGTCATCGCTATTACCATGGTGATGCGGTTTTGGCAGTACATCAATGGGCGTGGATAGC
GGTTTGACTCACGGGGATTTCCAAGTCTCCACCCCATTGACGTCAATGGGAGTTTGTTTTGGCACCAAAA
TCAACGGGACTTTCCAAAATGTCGTAACAACTCCGCCCCATTGACGCAAATGGGCGGTAGGCGTGTACGG
TGGGAGGTCTATATAAGCAGAGCTCTCTGGCTAACTAGAGAACCCACTGCTTACTGGCTTATCGAAATTA
ATACGACTCACTATAGGGAGACCCAAGCTGGGCCACCATGGACTACAAAGACCATGACGGTGATTATAAA
GATCATGATATCGATTACAAGGATGACGATGACAAGCTAGCGTTTAAACTTAAGCTTGGTACCATGGGAA
ATTCTTACGCTGGACAGCTGAAGACGACACGCTTTGAAGAGGTCTTGCACAATTCCATCGAGGCATCCCT
GCGGTCCAACAACCTGGTGCCCAGGCCCATCTTTTCCCAGCTGTACCTGGAAGCTGAGCAGCAGCTTGCC
GCTCTAGAAGGTGGTAGCCGAGTGGACAATGAGGAAGAGGAAGAAGAGGGAGAAGGAGGGCTGGAAACAA
ATGGCCCCCCAAACCCTTTCCAGCTGCACCCTCTGCCTGAAGGATGCTGTACCACAGACGGGTTTTGCCA
GGCCGGGAAGGACCTGCGCCTTGTCTCCATTTCCAACGAGCCCATGGATGTCCCTGCGGGCTTTCTCCTC
GTGGGGGTCAAGTCCCCCAGCCTGCCGGACCATCTCCTGGTGTGCGCCGTTGACAAGAGGTTCTTGCCAG
ATGACAATGGCCACAATGCTCTTCTTGGTTTCTCTGGGAATTGTGTTGGCTGTGGAAAGAAAGGCTTCTG
TTACTTCACGGAATTCTCCAATCATATAAATCTGAAACTGACCACTCAACCCAAGAAGCAGAAACACTTG
AAGTATTACCTGGTCCGTAATGCACAAGGGACTCTAACCAAAGGACCTTTAATCTGTTGGAAAGGCTCAG
AGTTTAGAAGCCGGCAGATCCCCGCCAGTACTTGTTCCAGTTCCCTCTTCCCAGCCCTGGAGAGCACGGC
TGCCTTCCCCAGCGAGCCCGTTCCTGGGACGAACCCCAGCATCCTGATGGGAGCTCAGCAGGCAGGACCA
GCTTCTGATCACCCCTCACTAAACGCAGCAATGGGTCCGGCTGTTTTCAACGGCAAAGATTCCCCGAAGT
GCCAACAACTGGCAAAGAATAACCTGTTGGCCCTGCCGCGACCATCGGCTTTAGGTATCTTGTCAAACTC
CGGGCCCCCCAAAAAACGCCACAAAGGGTGGTCTCCAGAATCTCCATCAGCTCCAGATGGTGGCTGCCCC
CAAGGTGGTGGGAACAGAGCTAAGTATGAGAGCGCAGGCATGTCCTGCGTGCCGCAGGTTGGCTTGGTGG
GACCAGCTTCAGTCACCTTTCCAGTGGTGGCCTCTGGAGAACCAGTGTCTGTTCCTGACAACTTGCTGAA
AATATGCAAGGCCAAGCCAGTGATATTTAAAGGCCATGGGAACTTCCCTTACCTCTGTGGGAACCTGAAT
GACGTCGTGGTCAGCCCCCTCTTGTACACGTGCTACCAGAATTCCCAGTCTGTCTCACGGGCATACGAGC
AGTACGGCGCCTCTGCCATCCAGCCCATCTCCGAGGAGATGCAGCTCCTGCTTACCGTCTACTACCTGGT
CCAGCTGGCCGCGGACCAGGTGCCCTTGATGGAGGACCTGGAGCAGATCTTCCTGCGCTCTTGGCGCGAG
TCGCACCTGACCGAGATCCGGCAGTACCAGCAGGCGCCGCCGCAGCCCTTCCCGCCCGCGCCCAGCGCCG
CGGCACCCGTGACCTCCGCGCAGCTGCCCTGGCTGGCCAGCCTGGCCGCCAGCTCCTGCAACGACAGCGT
GCACGTCATCGAGTGTGCTTACTCCCTGGCCGAGGGCCTCTCCGAGATGTTCCGGCTGTTGGTCGAGGGC
AAGCTTGCCAAGACCAACTACGTGGTCATCATCTGCGCCTGCCGCAGCGCGGCCATCGACTCCTGCATCG
CCGTCACCGGAAAATACCAAGCCCGGATTCTTTCCGAGAGCCTTCTCACTCCTGCGGAGTACCAGAAGGA
AGTCAATTACGAGCTGGTTACGGGGAAGGTAGACTCGCTGGGGGCCTTCTTTAGCACCCTCTGTCCAGAG
GGTGACATTGACATTTTGCTGGACAAATTTCACCAGGAAAATCAAGGCCATATTTCTTCCTCACTCGCTG
CCTCTTCTGTCACTAAAGCAGCATCCCTGGATGTCAGTGGGACACCGGTGTGCACAAGTTACAATCTGGA
GCCACACAGCATCCGGCCCTTCCAGCTGGCAGTAGCGCAGAAGCTCCTCTCCCATGTGTGTTCCATTGCG
GATTCCAGCACCCAAAATCTGGACCTGGGATCCTTTGAGAAGGTGGACTTTCTCATTTGCATTCCCCCCT
CAGAAGTGACCTACCAGCAGACTCTGCTCCACGTGTGGCATTCAGGGGTTTTGCTGGAGCTTGGTCTGAA
GAAAGAGCACATGACGAAGCAGAGGGTGGAACAGTATGTTCTGAAGCTAGACACGGAGGCACAGACAAAA
TTTAAGGCTTTTCTGCAAAACTCCTTCCAGAACCCGCATACACTTTTTGTCCTAATCCATGACCATGCGC
ACTGGGATCTTGTGAGTAGCACTGTTCATAACCTCTATTCTCAAAGTGACCCGTCGGTGGGATTGGTGGA
CCGATTGCTCAACTGCAGGGAGGTGAAGGAGGCCCCCAACATTGTGACACTTCACGTGACCTCCTTCCCG
TATGCACTGCAGACACAGCACACCCTCATCAGCCCCTACAACGAGATCCACTGGCCTGCCTCCTGCAGTA
ATGGAGTGGACTTATATCATGAAAATAAGAAGTACTTCGGGCTGTCGGAGTTTATTGAATCCACCCTTTC
AGGACACAGCCTCCCCTTGCTCAGATACGATAGCTCCTTTGAGGCCATGGTCACTGCATTAGGAAAAAGG
TTCCCCCGCCTGCACAGCGCGGTGATCAGGACCTTTGTTCTCGTGCAGCACTACGCGGCCGCCCTGATGG
CCGTAAGCGGCCTCCCGCAGATGAAGAACTACACGTCGGTGGAGACGCTGGAGATCACGCAGAACCTCCT
CAACTCCCCGAAGCAGTGCCCCTGCGGCCACGGGCTCATGGTCCTGCTGCGGGTGCCCTGTTCGCCCCTG
GCGGTGGTGGCCTATGAGCGGCTGGCCCACGTGCGGGCCCGGCTGGCGCTGGAGGAGCACTTTGAGATCA
TCCTGGGCAGTCCCAGCTCAGGCGTCACCGTGGGGAAGCACTTCGTAAAGCAGCTCAGGATGTGGCAGAA
AATCGAGGATGTGGAGTGGAGACCCCAGACTTACTTGGAGCTGGAGGGTCTGCCTTGCATCCTGATCTTC
AGTGGGATGGACCCGCATGGGGAGTCCTTGCCGAGGTCTTTGAGGTACTGTGACCTGCGATTGATAAACT
CCTCCTGCTTGGTGAGAACAGCCTTGGAGCAGGAGCTGGGCCTGGCTGCCTACTTTGTGAGCAACGAGGT
TCCCTTGGAGAAGGGGGCTAGGAACGAGGCCTTGGAGAGTGATGCTGAGAAGCTGAGCAGCACAGACAAC
GAGGATGAGGAGCTGGGGACAGAAGGCTCTACCTCGGAGAAGAGAAGCCCCATGAAAAGGGAGAGGTCCC
GCTCCCACGACTCAGCATCCTCATCCCTCTCCTCCAAGGCTTCCGGTTCAGCGCTCGGTGGCGAGTCCTC
GGCTCAGCCCACAGCACTCCCCCAGGGAGAGCATGCCAGGTCGCCCCAGCCCCGTGGCCCCGCAGAGGAG
GGCAGAGCCCCTGGTGAGAAACAGAGGCCCCGGGCAAGTCAGGGGCCACCCTCGGCCATCAGCAGGCACA
GTCCCGGGCCGACGCCCCAGCCCGACTGTAGCCTCAGGACCGGCCAGAGGAGCGTCCAGGTGTCGGTCAC
CTCGTCGTGCTCCCAGCTGTCCTCCTCCTCGGGCTCATCCTCCTCATCCGTGGCGCCTGCTGCCGGCACG
TGGGTCCTGCAGGCCTCCCAGTGCTCCTTGACCAAGGCCTGCCGCCAGCCACCCATTGTCTTCTTGCCCA
AGCTCGTGTACGACATGGTTGTGTCCACTGACAGCAGTGGCCTGCCCAAGGCCGCCTCCCTCCTGCCCTC
CCCCTCGGTCATGTGGGCCAGCTCTTTCCGCCCCCTGCTCAGCAAGACCATGACATCCACCGAGCAGTCC
CTCTACTACCGGCAGTGGACGGTGCCCCGGCCCAGCCACATGGACTACGGCAACCGGGCCGAGGGCCGCG
TGGACGGCTTCCACCCCCGCAGGCTGCTGCTCAGCGGCCCCCCTCAGATCGGGAAGACAGGTGCCTACCT
GCAGTTCCTCAGTGTCCTGTCCAGGATGCTTGTTCGGCTCACAGAAGTGGATGTCTATGACGAGGAGGAG
ATCAATATCAACCTCAGAGAAGAATCTGACTGGCATTATCTCCAGCTTAGCGACCCCTGGCCAGACCTGG
AGCTGTTCAAGAAGTTGCCCTTTGACTACATCATTCACGACCCGAAGTATGAAGATGCCAGCCTGATTTG
TTCGCACTATCAGGGTATAAAGAGTGAAGACAGAGGGATGTCCCGGAAGCCGGAGGACCTTTATGTGCGG
CGTCAGACGGCACGGATGAGACTGTCCAAGTACGCAGCGTACAACACTTACCACCACTGTGAGCAGTGCC
ACCAGTACATGGGCTTCCACCCCCGCTACCAGCTGTATGAGTCCACCCTGCACGCCTTTGCCTTCTCTTA
CTCCATGCTAGGAGAGGAGATCCAGCTGCACTTCATCATCCCCAAGTCCAAGGAGCACCACTTTGTCTTC
AGCCAACCTGGAGGCCAGCTGGAGAGCATGCGACTACCCCTCGTGACAGACAAGAGCCATGAATATATAA
AAAGTCCGACATTCACTCCAACCACCGGCCGTCACGAACATGGGCTCTTTAATCTGTACCACGCAATGGA
CGGTGCCAGCCATTTGCACGTGCTGGTTGTCAAGGAATACGAGATGGCAATTTATAAGAAATATTGGCCC
AACCACATCATGCTGGTGCTCCCCAGTATCTTCAACAGTGCTGGAGTTGGTGCTGCTCATTTCCTCATCA
AGGAGCTGTCCTACCATAACCTGGAGCTCGAGCGGAACCGGCAGGAGGAGCTGGGAATCAAGCCGCAGGA
CATCTGGCCTTTCATTGTGATCTCTGATGACTCCTGCGTGATGTGGAACGTGGTGGATGTCAACTCTGCT
GGGGAGAGAAGCAGGGAGTTCTCCTGGTCGGAAAGGAACGTGTCTTTGAAGCACATCATGCAGCACATCG
AGGCGGCCCCCGACATCATGCACTACGCCCTGCTGGGCCTGCGGAAGTGGTCCAGCAAGACCCGGGCCAG
CGAGGTGCAAGAGCCCTTCTCCCGCTGCCACGTGCACAACTTCATCATCCTGAACGTGGACCTGACCCAG
AACGTGCAGTACAACCAGAACCGGTTCCTGTGTGACGATGTAGACTTCAACCTGCGGGTGCACAGCGCCG
GCCTCCTGCTCTGCCGGTTCAACCGCTTCAGCGTGATGAAGAAGCAGATCGTGGTGGGCGGCCACAGGTC
CTTCCACATCACATCCAAGGTGTCTGATAACTCTGCCGCGGTCGTGCCGGCCCAGTACATCTGTGCCCCG
GACAGCAAGCACACGTTCCTCGCAGCGCCCGCCCAGCTCCTGCTGGAGAAGTTCCTGCAGCACCACAGCC
ACCTCTTCTTCCCGCTGTCCCTGAAGAACCATGACCACCCAGTGCTGTCTGTCGACTGTTACCTGAACCT
GGGATCTCAGATTTCTGTTTGCTATGTGAGCTCCAGGCCCCACTCTTTAAACATCAGCTGCTCGGACTTG
CTGTTCAGTGGGCTGCTGCTGTACCTCTGTGACTCTTTTGTGGGAGCTAGCTTTTTGAAAAAGTTTCATT
TTCTGAAAGGTGCGACGTTGTGTGTCATCTGTCAGGACCGGAGCTCACTGCGCCAGACGGTCGTCCGCCT
GGAGCTCGAGGACGAGTGGCAGTTCCGGCTGCGCGATGAGTTCCAGACCGCCAATGCCAGGGAAGACCGG
CCGCTCTTTTTTCTGACGGGACGACACATCTGAACTAGAGGGCCCGTTTAAACCCGCTGATCAGCCTCGA
CTGTGCCTTCTAGTTGCCAGCCATCTGTTGTTTGCCCCTCCCCCGTGCCTTCCTTGACCCTGGAAGGTGC
CACTCCCACTGTCCTTTCCTAATAAAATGAGGAAATTGCATCGCATTGTCTGAGTAGGTGTCATTCTATT
CTGGGGGGTGGGGTGGGGCAGGACAGCAAGGGGGAGGATTGGGAAGACAATAGCAGGCATGCTGGGGATG
CGGTGGGCTCTATGGCTTCTGAGGCGGAAAGAACCAGCTGGGGCTCTAGGGGGTATCCCC
[124 nt withheld, positions 6921-7044]
C
[91 nt withheld, positions 7046-7136]
A
[49 nt withheld, positions 7138-7186]
CCTTTGACGTTGGAGTCCACGTTCTTT
[37 nt withheld, positions 7214-7250]
ACCCTATCTCGGTCTATTCTTTTGATTTATAAGGGATTTTGCCGATTTCGGCCTATTGGTTAAAAAATGA
GCTGATTTAACAAAAATTTAACGCGAATTAATTCTGTGGAATGTGTGTCAGTTAGGGTGTGGAAAGTCCC
CAGGCTCCCCAGCAGGCAGAAGTATGCAAAGCATGCATCTCAATTAGTCAGCAACCAGGTGTGGAAAGTC
CCCAGGCTCCCCAGCAGGCAGAAGTATGCAAAGCATGCATCTCAATTAGTCAGCAACCATAGTCCCGCCC
CTAACTCCGCCCATCCCGCCCCTAACTCCGCCCAGTTCCGCCCATTCTCCGCCCCATGGCTGACTAATTT
TTTTTATTTATGCAGAGGCCGAGGCCGCCTCTGCCTCTGAGCTATTCCAGAAGTAGTGAGGAGGCTTTTT
TGGAGGCCTAGGCTTTTGCAAAAAGCTCCCGGGAGCTTGTATATCCATTTTCGGATCTGATCAGCACGTG
ATGAAAAAGCCTGAACTCACCGCGACGTCTGTCGAGAAGTTTCTGATCGAAAAGTTCGACAGCGTCTCCG
ACCTGATGCAGCTCTCGGAGGGCGAAGAATCTCGTGCTTTCAGCTTCGATGTAGGAGGGCGTGGATATGT
CCTGCGGGTAAATAGCTGCGCCGATGGTTTCTACAAAGATCGTTATGTTTATCGGCACTTTGCATCGGCC
GCGCTCCCGATTCCGGAAGTGCTTGACATTGGGGAATTCAGCGAGAGCCTGACCTATTGCATCTCCCGCC
GTGCACAGGGTGTCACGTTGCAAGACCTGCCTGAAACCGAACTGCCCGCTGTTCTGCAGCCGGTCGCGGA
GGCCATGGATGCGATCGCTGCGGCCGATCTTAGCCAGACGAGCGGGTTCGGCCCATTCGGACCGCAAGGA
ATCGGTCAATACACTACATGGCGTGATTTCATATGCGCGATTGCTGATCCCCATGTGTATCACTGGCAAA
CTGTGATGGACGACACCGTCAGTGCGTCCGTCGCGCAGGCTCTCGATGAGCTGATGCTTTGGGCCGAGGA
CTGCCCCGAAGTCCGGCACCTCGTGCACGCGGATTTCGGCTCCAACAATGTCCTGACGGACAATGGCCGC
ATAACAGCGGTCATTGACTGGAGCGAGGCGATGTTCGGGGATTCCCAATACGAGGTCGCCAACATCTTCT
TCTGGAGGCCGTGGTTGGCTTGTATGGAGCAGCAGACGCGCTACTTCGAGCGGAGGCATCCGGAGCTTGC
AGGATCGCCGCGGCTCCGGGCGTATATGCTCCGCATTGGTCTTGACCAACTCTATCAGAGCTTGGTTGAC
GGCAATTTCGATGATGCAGCTTGGGCGCAGGGTCGATGCGACGCAATCGTCCGATCCGGAGCCGGGACTG
TCGGGCGTACACAAATCGCCCGCAGAAGCGCGGCCGTCTGGACCGATGGCTGTGTAGAAGTACTCGCCGA
TAGTGGAAACCGACGCCCCAGCACTCGTCCGAGGGCAAAGGAATAGCACGTGCTACGAGATTTCGATTCC
ACCGCCGCCTTCTATGAAAGGTTGGGCTTCGGAATCGTTTTCCGGGACGCCGGCTGGATGATCCTCCAGC
GCGGGGATCTCATGCTGGAGTTCTTCGCCCACCCCAACTTGTTTATTGCAGCTTATAATGGTTACAAATA
AAGCAATAGCATCACAAATTTCACAAATAAAGCATTTTTTTCACTGCATTCTAGTTGTGGTTTGTCCAAA
CTCATCAATGTATCTTATCATGTCTGTATACCGTCGACCTCTAGCTAGAGCTTGGCGTAATCATGGTCAT
AGCTGTTTCCTGTGTGAAATTGTTATCCGCTCACAATTCCACACAACATACGAGCCGGAAGCATAAAGTG
TAAAGCCTGGGGTGCCTAATGAGTGAGCTAACTCACATTAATTGCGTTGCGCTCACTGCCCGCTTTCCAG
TCGGGAAACCTGTCGTGCCAGCTGCATTAATGAATCGGCCAACGCGCGGGGAGAGGCGGTTTGCGTATTG
GGCGCTCTTCCGCTTCCTCGCTCACTGACTCGCTGCGCTCGGTCGTTCGGCTGCGGCGAGCGGTATCAGC
TCACTCAAAGGCGGTAATACGGTTATCCACAGAATCAGGGGATAACGCAGGAAAGAACATGTGAGCAAAA
GGCCAGCAAAAGGCCAGGAACCGTAAAAAGGCCGCGTTGCTGGCGTTTTTCCATAGGCTCCGCCCCCCTG
ACGAGCATCACAAAAATCGACGCTCAAGTCAGAGGTGGCGAAACCCGACAGGACTATAAAGATACCAGGC
GTTTCCCCCTGGAAGCTCCCTCGTGCGCTCTCCTGTTCCGACCCTGCCGCTTACCGGATACCTGTCCGCC
TTTCTCCCTTCGGGAAGCGTGGCGCTTTCTCATAGCTCACGCTGTAGGTATCTCAGTTCGGTGTAGGTCG
TTCGCTCCAAGCTGGGCTGTGTGCACGAACCCCCCGTTCAGCCCGACCGCTGCGCCTTATCCGGTAACTA
TCGTCTTGAGTCCAACCCGGTAAGACACGACTTATCGCCACTGGCAGCAGCCACTGGTAACAGGATTAGC
AGAGCGAGGTATGTAGGCGGTGCTACAGAGTTCTTGAAGTGGTGGCCTAACTACGGCTACACTAGAAGAA
CAGTATTTGGTATCTGCGCTCTGCTGAAGCCAGTTACCTTCGGAAAAAGAGTTGGTAGCTCTTGATCCGG
CAAACAAACCACCGCTGGTAGCGGTGGTTTTTTTGTTTGCAAGCAGCAGATTACGCGCAGAAAAAAAGGA
TCTCAAGAAGATCCTTTGATCTTTTCTACGGGGTCTGACGCTCAGTGGAACGAAAACTCACGTTAAGGGA
TTTTGGTCATGAGATTATCAAAAAGGATCTTCACCTAGATCCTTTTAAATTAAAAATGAAGTTTTAAATC
AATCTAAAGTATATATGAGTAAACTTGGTCTGACAGTTACCAATGCTTAATCAGTGAGGCACCTATCTCA
GCGATCTGTCTATTTCGTTCATCCATAGTTGCCTGACTCCCCGTCGTGTAGATAACTACGATACGGGAGG
GCTTACCATCTGGCCCCAGTGCTGCAATGATACCGCGAGACCCACGCTCACCGGCTCCAGATTTATCAGC
AATAAACCAGCCAGCCGGAAGGGCCGAGCGCAGAAGTGGTCCTGCAACTTTATCCGCCTCCATCCAGTCT
ATTAATTGTTGCCGGGAAGCTAGAGTAAGTAGTTCGCCAGTTAATAGTTTGCGCAACGTTGTTGCCATTG
CTACAGGCATCGTGGTGTCACGCTCGTCGTTTGGTATGGCTTCATTCAGCTCCGGTTCCCAACGATCAAG
GCGAGTTACATGATCCCCCATGTTGTGCAAAAAAGCGGTTAGCTCCTTCGGTCCTCCGATCGTTGTCAGA
AGTAAGTTGGCCGCAGTGTTATCACTCATGGTTATGGCAGCACTGCATAATTCTCTTACTGTCATGCCAT
CCGTAAGATGCTTTTCTGTGACTGGTGAGTACTCAACCAAGTCATTCTGAGAATAGTGTATGCGGCGACC
GAGTTGCTCTTGCCCGGCGTCAATACGGGATAATACCGCGCCACATAGCAGAACTTTAAAAGTGCTCATC
ATTGGAAAACGTTCTTCGGGGCGAAAACTCTCAAGGATCTTACCGCTGTTGAGATCCAGTTCGATGTAAC
CCACTCGTGCACCCAACTGATCTTCAGCATCTTTTACTTTCACCAGCGTTTCTGGGTGAGCAAAAACAGG
AAGGCAAAATGCCGCAAAAAAGGGAATAAGGGCGACACGGAAATGTTGAATACTCATACTCTTCCTTTTT
CAATATTATTGAAGCATTTATCAGGGTTATTGTCTCATGAGCGGATACATATTTGAATGTATTTAGAAAA
ATAAACAAATAGGGGTTCCGCGCACATTTCCCCGAAAAGTGCCACCTGACGTCGACGGATCGGGAGATCT
CCCGATCCCCTATGGTGCACTCTCAGTACAATCTGCTCTGATGCCGCATAGTTAAGCCAGTATCTGCTCC
CTGCTTGTGTGTTGGAGGTCGCTGAGTAGTGCGCGAGCAAAATTTAAGCTACAACAAGGCAAGGCTTGAC
CGACAATTGCATGAAGAATCTGCTTAGGGTTAGGCGTTTTGCGCTGCTTCGCGATGTACGGGCCAGATAT
ACGCGTT
Features (pLannotate 1.2.2; 21 found; start..end, strand, type, name):
      1..380     +  enhancer       CMV enhancer: human cytomegalovirus immediate early enhancer
    381..584     +  promoter       CMV promoter: human cytomegalovirus (CMV) immediate early promoter
    580..613     +  LTR            5' LTR (truncated) (fragment): truncated 5' long terminal repeat (LTR) from HIV-1
    629..647     +  promoter       T7 promoter: promoter for bacteriophage T7 RNA polymerase
    671..736     +  CDS            3xFLAG: three tandem FLAG® epitope tags, followed by an enterokinase cleavage site
    764..6610    +  CDS            GREB1: GREB1_HUMAN - Also known as KIAA0575. Experimental evidence at transcript level: Swiss-Prot protein existence level 2. May play a role in estrogen-stimulated cell proliferation. Acts as a regulator of hormone-dependent cancer growth in breast and prostate cancers. From Homo sapiens (Human).
   6651..6875    +  polyA_signal   bGH poly(A) signal: bovine growth hormone polyadenylation signal
   6879..6900    +  promoter       SV40 promoter (fragment): SV40 enhancer and early promoter
   6921..7349    +  rep_origin     f1 ori (sequence partly withheld): f1 bacteriophage origin of replication; arrow indicates direction of (+) strand synthesis
   7363..7692    +  promoter       SV40 promoter: SV40 enhancer and early promoter
   7741..8766    +  CDS            HygR: aminoglycoside phosphotransferase from E. coli; aph(4)-Ia; confers resistance to hygromycin
   8776..8901    +  CDS            ble (fragment): BLE_KLEPN - Experimental evidence at protein level: Swiss-Prot protein existence level 1. Binding protein with a strong affinity to the bleomycin family of antibiotics. Binds to CL990; an antimitotic-antibiotic compound. From Klebsiella pneumoniae.
   8896..9017    +  polyA_signal   SV40 poly(A) signal: SV40 polyadenylation signal
   9088..9110    -  protein_bind   lac operator (fragment): The lac repressor binds to the lac operator to inhibit transcription in E. coli. This inhibition can be relieved by adding lactose or isopropyl-β-D-thiogalactopyranoside (IPTG). lac repressor encoded by lacI
   9114..9144    -  promoter       lac promoter: promoter for the E. coli lac operon
   9159..9180    -  protein_bind   CAP binding site: CAP binding activates transcription in the presence of cAMP. E. coli catabolite activator protein
   9193..9285    -  CDS            lacI (fragment): lac repressor; lacI; The lac repressor binds to the lac operator to inhibit transcription in E. coli. This inhibition can be relieved by adding lactose or isopropyl-β-D-thiogalactopyranoside (IPTG).
   9468..10056   -  rep_origin     ori: high-copy-number ColE1/pMB1/pBR322/pUC origin of replication
  10227..11087   -  CDS            AmpR: β-lactamase; bla; confers resistance to ampicillin, carbenicillin, and related antibiotics
  11088..11192   -  promoter       AmpR promoter: bla
  11251..11303   -  misc_feature   bom (fragment): basis of mobility region from pBR322
