[The description below was written by a language model from this plasmid's Addgene catalogue record and pLannotate feature annotations shown in this document.]
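Description:
pcDNA-3xflagGREB1a is a mammalian expression plasmid of about 11.5 kb, built on the pcDNA3.1 hygromycin backbone, that produces the human GREB1a isoform with an N-terminal 3xFLAG tag. It is propagated in E. coli through a high-copy ColE1/pUC-type origin and selected with ampicillin via the β-lactamase gene. An f1 origin is also present, a standard backbone element that permits single-stranded DNA production. For mammalian cells, an SV40 enhancer/early promoter drives a hygromycin phosphotransferase gene terminated by the SV40 polyadenylation signal, which allows selection of stably transfected lines.

The expression cassette consists of the CMV immediate early enhancer and promoter, then a T7 promoter that can serve for in vitro transcription or as a sequencing primer site. Next comes the 3xFLAG coding sequence, which includes an enterokinase cleavage site, followed after a short linker by the roughly 5.8 kb GREB1 open reading frame and the bovine growth hormone polyadenylation signal. The insert was introduced by Gibson assembly. The small annotated fragments (HIV-1 LTR, ble, lacI, lac promoter/operator, bom) are short partial matches, most likely backbone remnants or annotation artefacts rather than functional parts.

Two sequence records are available, a depositor sequence and a repository sequencing result. They differ by three nucleotides in length and in their start coordinate, and the origin of replication is annotated three bases shorter in the depositor record. Otherwise they show the same features in the same order. GREB1 is described as an estrogen-associated regulator of hormone-dependent cancer growth, and the construct was used to study how GREB1 isoforms affect proliferation in breast cancer cells. The FLAG epitope allows the expressed protein to be detected or immunoprecipitated.
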