Addgene plasmid #112221: pcDNA-3xflagGREB1a
Purpose: mammalian expression of flag tagged GREB1a
Depositing lab: Craig Burd. Depositing organization: Ohio State University. Publication: GREB1 isoforms regulate proliferation independent of ERalpha co-regulator activities in breast cancer. Haines CN, Braunreiter KM, Mo XM, Burd CJ. Endocr Relat Cancer. 2018 Jul;25(7):735-746. doi: 10.1530/ERC-17-0496. Epub 2018 Apr 25. PubMed 29695586.
Backbone
  Vector backbone: pcDNA3.1 + hygro
  Vector type: Mammalian Expression
  Selectable markers: Hygromycin
Growth in bacteria
  Bacterial resistance: Ampicillin, 100 μg/mL
  Growth temperature: 37°C
  Growth strain: DH5alpha
  Copy number: High Copy
Gene/Insert
  Gene/Insert name: GREB1a
  Species: H. sapiens (human)
  Insert size (bp): 5846
  Entrez Gene: GREB1
  Tag / fusion protein: 3x flag (N terminal on insert)
  Cloning method: Gibson Cloning
  Sequencing primers: 5′ T7 or CMV; 3′ BGH R
Terms and licenses: Academic/Nonprofit Terms; Industry Terms: Not Available to Industry
How to cite: pcDNA-3xflagGREB1a was a gift from Craig Burd (Addgene plasmid # 112221 ; http://n2t.net/addgene:112221 ; RRID:Addgene_112221)
